>Addgene plasmid #106121 | pCI syn iGluf | depositor full sequence | sequence record 200904 | pCI syn iGluf sequence 5526 bps
ACGCGGCCTTTTACGGTTCCTGGCCTTTGCTGGCCTTTTGCTCACATGGCTCGACAGATCTAATCTGCAG
AGGGCCCTGCGTATGAGTGCAAGTGGGTTTTAGGACCAGGATGAGGCGGGGTGGGGGTGCCTACCTGACG
ACCGACCCCGACCCACTGGACAAGCACCCAACCCCCATTCCCCAAATTGCGCATCCCCTATCAGAGAGGG
GGAGGGGAAACAGGATGCGGCGAGGCGCGTGCGCACTGCCAGCTTCAGCACCGCGGACAGTGCCTTCGCC
CCCGCCTGGCGGCGCGCGCCACCGCCGCCTCAGCACTGAAGGCGCGCTGACGTCACTCGCCGGTCCCCCG
CAAACTCCCCTTCCCGGCCACCTTGGTCGCGTCCGCGCCGCCGCCGGCCCAGCCGGACCGCACCACGCGA
GGCGCGAGATAGGGGGGCACGGGCGCGACCATCTGCGCTGCGGCGCCGGCGACTCAGCGCTGCCTCAGTC
TGCGGTGGGCAGCGGAGGAGTCGTGTCGTGCCTGAGAGCGCAGCTGCAGCTAGGAAGTTGGTCGTGAGGC
ACTGGGCAGGTAAGTATCAAGGTTACAAGACAGGTTTAAGGAGACCAATAGAAACTGGGCTTGTCGAGAC
AGAGAAGACTCTTGCGTTTCTGATAGGCACCTATTGGTCTTACTGACATCCACTTTGCCTTTCTCTCCAC
AGGTGTCCACTCCCAGTTCAATTACAGCTCTTAAGGCTAGAGTACTTAATACGACTCACTATAGGCTAGC
GCTACCGGACTCAAGCTTGGTACCGAACTCGGATCCACTAGTAACGGCCGCCAGTGTGCTGGAATTCGGC
TTGGGGATATCCACCATGGAGACAGACACACTCCTGCTATGGGTACTGCTGCTCTGGGTTCCAGGTTCCA
CTGGTGACAGATCTGCCGCAGGCAGCACGCTGGACAAAATCGCCAAAAACGGTGTGATTGTCGTCGGTCA
CCGTGATTCTTCAGTGCCTTTCTCTTATTACGACAATCAGCAAAAAGTGGTGGGTTACTCGCAGGATTAC
TCCAACGCCATTGTTGAAGCAGTGAAAAAGAAACTCAACAAACCGGACTTGCAGGTAAAACTGATTCCGA
TTACCTCACAAAACCGTATTCCACTGCTGCAAAACGGCACTTTCGATTTTGAATGTGGTTCTACCACCAA
CAACGTCGAACGCCAAAAACAGGCGGCTTTCTCTGACACTATTTTCGTGGTCGGTACGCGCCTGTTGACC
AAAAAGGGTGGCGATATCAAAGATTTTGCCAACCTGAAAGACAAAGCCGTAGTCGTCACTTCCGGCACTA
CCTCTGAAGTTTTGCTCAACAAACTGAATGAAGAGCAAAAAATGAATATGCGCATCATCAGCGCCAAAGA
TCACGGTGACTCTTTCCGCACCCTGGAAAGCGGTCGTGCCGTTGCCTTTATGATGGATGACGTGCTGCTG
GCCGGTGAACGTGCGAAAGCGAAGAAACCAGACAACTGGGAAATCGTCGGCAAGCCGCAGTCTCAGGAGG
CCTACGGTTGTATGTTGCGTAAAGATGATCCGCAGTTCAAAAAGCTGATGGATGACACCATCGCTCAGGT
GCAGACCTCCGGTGAAGCGGAAAAATGGTTTGATAAGTGGTTCAAAAATCCAATTCTGGTGAGCCACAAC
GTCTATATCATGGCCGACAAGCAGAGGAACGGCATCAAGGCGAACTTCAAGATCCGCCACAACATCGAGG
ACGGCGGCGTGCAGCTCGCCTACCACTACCAGCAGAACACCCCCATCGGCGACGGCCCCGTGCTGCTGCC
CGACAACCACTACCTGAGCACCCAGTCCAAACTTTCGAAAGACCCCAACGAGAAGCGCGATCACATGGTC
CTGCTGGAGTTCGTGACCGCCGCCGGGATCACTCTCGGCATGGACGAGCTGTACAAGGGCGGTACCGGAG
GGAGCATGGTGAGCAAGGGCGAGGAGCTGTTCACCGGGGTGGTGCCCATCCTGGTCGAGCTGGACGGCGA
CGTAAACGGCCACAAGTTCAGCGTGTCCGGCGAGGGTGAGGGCGATGCCACCTACGGCAAGCTGACCCTG
AAGTTCATCTGCACCACCGGCAAGCTGCCCGTGCCCTGGCCCACCCTCGTGACCACCCTGACCTACGGCG
TGCAGTGCTTCAGCCGCTACCCCGACCACATGAAGCAGCACGACTTCTTCAAGTCCGCCATGCCCGAAGG
CTACATCCAGGAGCGCACCATCTTCTTCAAGGACGACGGCAACTACAAGACCCGCGCCGAGGTGAAGTTC
GAGGGCGACACCCTGGTGAACCGCATCGAGCTGAAGGGCATCGACTTCAAGGAGGACGGCAACATCCTGG
GGCATAAGCTGGAGTACAACTTTAACAACCCCCTGAACATGAATTTCGAACTGTCAGACGAAATGAAAGC
ACTGTTCAAAGAACCGAATGACAAGGCACTGAAACTGCAGGTCGACGAACAAAAACTCATCTCAGAAGAG
GATCTGAATGCTGTGGGCCAGGACACGCAGGAGGTCATCGTGGTGCCACACTCCTTGCCCTTTAAGGTGG
TGGTGATCTCAGCCATCCTGGCCCTGGTGGTGCTCACCATCATCTCCCTTATCATCCTCATCATGCTTTG
GCAGAAGAAGCCACGTTAGGCGGCCGCTTCGAGCAGACATGATAAGATACATTGATGAGTTTGGACAAAC
CACAACTAGAATGCAGTGAAAAAAATGCTTTATTTGTGAAATTTGTGATGCTATTGCTTTATTTGTAACC
ATTATAAGCTGCAATAAACAAGTTAACAACAACAATTGCATTCATTTTATGTTTCAGGTTCAGGGGGAGA
TGTGGGAGGTTTTTTAAAGCAAGTAAAACCTCTACAAATGTGGTAAAATCGATAAGGATCCGGGCTGGCG
TAATAGCGAAGAGGCCCGCACCGATCGCCCTTCCCAACAGTTGCGCAGCCTGAATGGCGAATGG
[124 nt withheld, positions 3005-3128]
C
[91 nt withheld, positions 3130-3220]
A
[49 nt withheld, positions 3222-3270]
CCTTTGACGTTGGAGTCCACGTTCTTT
[37 nt withheld, positions 3298-3334]
ACCCTATCTCGGTCTATTCTTTTGATTTATAAGGGATTTTGCCGATTTCGGCCTATTGGTTAAAAAATGA
GCTGATTTAACAAAAATTTAACGCGAATTTTAACAAAATATTAACGCTTACAATTTCCTGATGCGGTATT
TTCTCCTTACGCATCTGTGCGGTATTTCACACCGCATATGGTGCACTCTCAGTACAATCTGCTCTGATGC
CGCATAGTTAAGCCAGCCCCGACACCCGCCAACACCCGCTGACGCGCCCTGACGGGCTTGTCTGCTCCCG
GCATCCGCTTACAGACAAGCTGTGACCGTCTCCGGGAGCTGCATGTGTCAGAGGTTTTCACCGTCATCAC
CGAAACGCGCGAGACGAAAGGGCCTCGTGATACGCCTATTTTTATAGGTTAATGTCATGATAATAATGGT
TTCTTAGACGTCAGGTGGCACTTTTCGGGGAAATGTGCGCGGAACCCCTATTTGTTTATTTTTCTAAATA
CATTCAAATATGTATCCGCTCATGAGACAATAACCCTGATAAATGCTTCAATAATATTGAAAAAGGAAGA
GTATGAGTATTCAACATTTCCGTGTCGCCCTTATTCCCTTTTTTGCGGCATTTTGCCTTCCTGTTTTTGC
TCACCCAGAAACGCTGGTGAAAGTAAAAGATGCTGAAGATCAGTTGGGTGCACGAGTGGGTTACATCGAA
CTGGATCTCAACAGCGGTAAGATCCTTGAGAGTTTTCGCCCCGAAGAACGTTTTCCAATGATGAGCACTT
TTAAAGTTCTGCTATGTGGCGCGGTATTATCCCGTATTGACGCCGGGCAAGAGCAACTCGGTCGCCGCAT
ACACTATTCTCAGAATGACTTGGTTGAGTACTCACCAGTCACAGAAAAGCATCTTACGGATGGCATGACA
GTAAGAGAATTATGCAGTGCTGCCATAACCATGAGTGATAACACTGCGGCCAACTTACTTCTGACAACGA
TCGGAGGACCGAAGGAGCTAACCGCTTTTTTGCACAACATGGGGGATCATGTAACTCGCCTTGATCGTTG
GGAACCGGAGCTGAATGAAGCCATACCAAACGACGAGCGTGACACCACGATGCCTGTAGCAATGGCAACA
ACGTTGCGCAAACTATTAACTGGCGAACTACTTACTCTAGCTTCCCGGCAACAATTAATAGACTGGATGG
AGGCGGATAAAGTTGCAGGACCACTTCTGCGCTCGGCCCTTCCGGCTGGCTGGTTTATTGCTGATAAATC
TGGAGCCGGTGAGCGTGGGTCTCGCGGTATCATTGCAGCACTGGGGCCAGATGGTAAGCCCTCCCGTATC
GTAGTTATCTACACGACGGGGAGTCAGGCAACTATGGATGAACGAAATAGACAGATCGCTGAGATAGGTG
CCTCACTGATTAAGCATTGGTAACTGTCAGACCAAGTTTACTCATATATACTTTAGATTGATTTAAAACT
TCATTTTTAATTTAAAAGGATCTAGGTGAAGATCCTTTTTGATAATCTCATGACCAAAATCCCTTAACGT
GAGTTTTCGTTCCACTGAGCGTCAGACCCCGTAGAAAAGATCAAAGGATCTTCTTGAGATCCTTTTTTTC
TGCGCGTAATCTGCTGCTTGCAAACAAAAAAACCACCGCTACCAGCGGTGGTTTGTTTGCCGGATCAAGA
GCTACCAACTCTTTTTCCGAAGGTAACTGGCTTCAGCAGAGCGCAGATACCAAATACTGTTCTTCTAGTG
TAGCCGTAGTTAGGCCACCACTTCAAGAACTCTGTAGCACCGCCTACATACCTCGCTCTGCTAATCCTGT
TACCAGTGGCTGCTGCCAGTGGCGATAAGTCGTGTCTTACCGGGTTGGACTCAAGACGATAGTTACCGGA
TAAGGCGCAGCGGTCGGGCTGAACGGGGGGTTCGTGCACACAGCCCAGCTTGGAGCGAACGACCTACACC
GAACTGAGATACCTACAGCGTGAGCTATGAGAAAGCGCCACGCTTCCCGAAGGGAGAAAGGCGGACAGGT
ATCCGGTAAGCGGCAGGGTCGGAACAGGAGAGCGCACGAGGGAGCTTCCAGGGGGAAACGCCTGGTATCT
TTATAGTCCTGTCGGGTTTCGCCACCTCTGACTTGAGCGTCGATTTTTGTGATGCTCGTCAGGGGGGCGG
AGCCTATGGAAAAACGCCAGCA
Features (pLannotate 1.2.2; 17 found; start..end, strand, type, name):
     86..533     +  promoter       hSyn promoter: human synapsin I promoter; confers neuron-specific expression (Kügler et al., 2003)
    570..702     +  intron         chimeric intron: chimera between introns from human β-globin and immunoglobulin heavy chain genes
    747..765     +  promoter       T7 promoter: promoter for bacteriophage T7 RNA polymerase
    765..783     +  misc_feature   MCS (fragment): multiple cloning site
    856..918     +  sig_peptide    Igκ leader: leader sequence from mouse immunoglobulin κ light chain
    925..1665    +  CDS            gltI (fragment): GLTI_ECOLI - Also known as ybeJ, yzzK. Experimental evidence at protein level: Swiss-Prot protein existence level 1. Part of the ABC transporter complex GltIJKL involved in glutamate and aspartate uptake. Binds to both glutamate and aspartate. From Escherichia coli (strain K12).
   1678..2400    +  CDS            cEGFP: cEGFP is a basic (constitutively fluorescent) green fluorescent protein published in 2008, derived from Aequorea victoria.
   2530..2676    +  CDS            PDGFRβ TM domain: transmembrane domain from platelet derived growth factor receptor beta
   2703..2824    -  polyA_signal   SV40 poly(A) signal: SV40 polyadenylation signal
   2847..2915    -  CDS            large T antigen (fragment): large T antigen from SV40 (simian virus 40)
   2934..3001    +  CDS            lacZα (fragment): LacZα fragment of β-galactosidase; lacZ fragment
   3005..3433    +  rep_origin     f1 ori (sequence partly withheld): f1 bacteriophage origin of replication; arrow indicates direction of (+) strand synthesis
   3461..3560    -  misc_feature   bom (fragment): basis of mobility region from pBR322
   3662..3697    -  CDS            rop (fragment): Rop protein, which maintains plasmids at low copy number; rop
   3792..3896    +  promoter       AmpR promoter: bla
   3897..4757    +  CDS            AmpR: β-lactamase; bla; confers resistance to ampicillin, carbenicillin, and related antibiotics
   4928..5516    +  rep_origin     ori: high-copy-number ColE1/pMB1/pBR322/pUC origin of replication
