>Addgene plasmid #106121 | pCI syn iGluf | addgene full sequence | sequence record 211889 | Addgene NGS Result
TGCTGGCCTTTTGCTCACATGGCTCGACAGATCTAATCTGCAGAGGGCCCTGCGTATGAGTGCAAGTGGG
TTTTAAGACCAGGATGAGGCGGGGTGGGGGTGCCTACCTGACGACCGACCCCGACCCACTGGACAAGCAC
CCAACCCCCATTCCCCAAATTGCGCATCCCCTATCAGAGAGGGGGAGGGGAAACAGGATGCGGCGAGGCG
CGTGCGCACTGCCAGCTTCAGCACCGCGGACAGTGCCTTCGCCCCCGCCTGGCGGCGCGCGCCACCGCCG
CCTCAGCACTGAAGGCGCGCTGACGTCACTCGCCGGTCCCCCGCAAACTCCCCTTCCCGGCCACCTTGGT
CGCGTCCGCGCCGCCGCCGGCCCAGCCGGACCGCACCACGCGAGGCGCGAGATAGGGGGGCACGGGCGCG
ACCATCTGCGCTGCGGCGCCGGCGACTCAGCGCTGCCTCAGTCTGCGGTGGGCAGCGGAGGAGTCGTGTC
GTGCCTGAGAGCGCAGCTGCAGCTAGGAAGTTGGTCGTGAGGCACTGGGCAGGTAAGTATCAAGGTTACA
AGACAGGTTTAAGGAGACCAATAGAAACTGGGCTTGTCGAGACAGAGAAGACTCTTGCGTTTCTGATAGG
CACCTATTGGTCTTACTGACATCCACTTTGCCTTTCTCTCCACAGGTGTCCACTCCCAGTTCAATTACAG
CTCTTAAGGCTAGAGTACTTAATACGACTCACTATAGGCTAGCGCTACCGGACTCAAGCTTGGTACCGAA
CTCGGATCCACTAGTAACGGCCGCCAGTGTGCTGGAATTCGGCTTGGGGATATCCACCATGGAGACAGAC
ACACTCCTGCTATGGGTACTGCTGCTCTGGGTTCCAGGTTCCACTGGTGACAGATCTGCCGCAGGCAGCA
CGCTGGACAAAATCGCCAAAAACGGTGTGATTGTCGTCGGTCACCGTGATTCTTCAGTGCCTTTCTCTTA
TTACGACAATCAGCAAAAAGTGGTGGGTTACTCGCAGGATTACTCCAACGCCATTGTTGAAGCAGTGAAA
AAGAAACTCAACAAACCGGACTTGCAGGTAAAACTGATTCCGATTACCTCACAAAACCGTATTCCACTGC
TGCAAAACGGCACTTTCGATTTTGAATGTGGTTCTACCACCAACAACGTCGAACGCCAAAAACAGGCGGC
TTTCTCTGACACTATTTTCGTGGTCGGTACGCGCCTGTTGACCAAAAAGGGTGGCGATATCAAAGATTTT
GCCAACCTGAAAGACAAAGCCGTAGTCGTCACTTCCGGCACTACCTCTGAAGTTTTGCTCAACAAACTGA
ATGAAGAGCAAAAAATGAATATGCGCATCATCAGCGCCAAAGATCACGGTGACTCTTTCCGCACCCTGGA
AAGCGGTCGTGCCGTTGCCTTTATGATGGATGACGTGCTGCTGGCCGGTGAACGTGCGAAAGCGAAGAAA
CCAGACAACTGGGAAATCGTCGGCAAGCCGCAGTCTCAGGAGGCCTACGGTTGTATGTTGCGTAAAGATG
ATCCGCAGTTCAAAAAGCTGATGGATGACACCATCGCTCAGGTGCAGACCTCCGGTGAAGCGGAAAAATG
GTTTGATAAGTGGTTCAAAAATCCAATTCTGGTGAGCCACAACGTCTATATCATGGCCGACAAGCAGAGG
AACGGCATCAAGGCGAACTTCAAGATCCGCCACAACATCGAGGACGGCGGCGTGCAGCTCGCCTACCACT
ACCAGCAGAACACCCCCATCGGCGACGGCCCCGTGCTGCTGCCCGACAACCACTACCTGAGCACCCAGTC
CAAACTTTCGAAAGACCCCAACGAGAAGCGCGATCACATGGTCCTGCTGGAGTTCGTGACCGCCGCCGGG
ATCACTCTCGGCATGGACGAGCTGTACAAGGGCGGTACCGGAGGGAGCATGGTGAGCAAGGGCGAGGAGC
TGTTCACCGGGGTGGTGCCCATCCTGGTCGAGCTGGACGGCGACGTAAACGGCCACAAGTTCAGCGTGTC
CGGCGAGGGTGAGGGCGATGCCACCTACGGCAAGCTGACCCTGAAGTTCATCTGCACCACCGGCAAGCTG
CCCGTGCCCTGGCCCACCCTCGTGACCACCCTGACCTACGGCGTGCAGTGCTTCAGCCGCTACCCCGACC
ACATGAAGCAGCACGACTTCTTCAAGTCCGCCATGCCCGAAGGCTACATCCAGGAGCGCACCATCTTCTT
CAAGGACGACGGCAACTACAAGACCCGCGCCGAGGTGAAGTTCGAGGGCGACACCCTGGTGAACCGCATC
GAGCTGAAGGGCATCGACTTCAAGGAGGACGGCAACATCCTGGGGCATAAGCTGGAGTACAACTTTAACA
ACCCCCTGAACATGAATTTCGAACTGTCAGACGAAATGAAAGCACTGTTCAAAGAACCGAATGACAAGGC
ACTGAAACTGCAGGTCGACGAACAAAAACTCATCTCAGAAGAGGATCTGAATGCTGTGGGCCAGGACACG
CAGGAGGTCATCGTGGTGCCACACTCCTTGCCCTTTAAGGTGGTGGTGATCTCAGCCATCCTGGCCCTGG
TGGTGCTCACCATCATCTCCCTTATCATCCTCATCATGCTTTGGCAGAAGAAGCCACGTTAGGCGGCCGC
TTCGAGCAGACATGATAAGATACATTGATGAGTTTGGACAAACCACAACTAGAATGCAGTGAAAAAAATG
CTTTATTTGTGAAATTTGTGATGCTATTGCTTTATTTGTAACCATTATAAGCTGCAATAAACAAGTTAAC
AACAACAATTGCATTCATTTTATGTTTCAGGTTCAGGGGGAGATGTGGGAGGTTTTTTAAAGCAAGTAAA
ACCTCTACAAATGTGGTAAAATCGATAAGGATCCGGGCTGGCGTAATAGCGAAGAGGCCCGCACCGATCG
CCCTTCCCAACAGTTGCGCAGCCTGAATGGCGAATGG
[124 nt withheld, positions 2978-3101]
C
[91 nt withheld, positions 3103-3193]
A
[49 nt withheld, positions 3195-3243]
CCTTTGACGTTGGAGTCCACGTTCTTT
[37 nt withheld, positions 3271-3307]
ACCCTATCTCGGTCTATTCTTTTGATTTATAAGGGATTTTGCCGATTTCGGCCTATTGGTTAAAAAATGA
GCTGATTTAACAAAAATTTAACGCGAATTTTAACAAAATATTAACGCTTACAATTTCCTGATGCGGTATT
TTCTCCTTACGCATCTGTGCGGTATTTCACACCGCATATGGTGCACTCTCAGTACAATCTGCTCTGATGC
CGCATAGTTAAGCCAGCCCCGACACCCGCCAACACCCGCTGACGCGCCCTGACGGGCTTGTCTGCTCCCG
GCATCCGCTTACAGACAAGCTGTGACCGTCTCCGGGAGCTGCATGTGTCAGAGGTTTTCACCGTCATCAC
CGAAACGCGCGAGACGAAAGGGCCTCGTGATACGCCTATTTTTATAGGTTAATGTCATGATAATAATGGT
TTCTTAGACGTCAGGTGGCACTTTTCGGGGAAATGTGCGCGGAACCCCTATTTGTTTATTTTTCTAAATA
CATTCAAATATGTATCCGCTCATGAGACAATAACCCTGATAAATGCTTCAATAATATTGAAAAAGGAAGA
GTATGAGTATTCAACATTTCCGTGTCGCCCTTATTCCCTTTTTTGCGGCATTTTGCCTTCCTGTTTTTGC
TCACCCAGAAACGCTGGTGAAAGTAAAAGATGCTGAAGATCAGTTGGGTGCACGAGTGGGTTACATCGAA
CTGGATCTCAACAGCGGTAAGATCCTTGAGAGTTTTCGCCCCGAAGAACGTTTTCCAATGATGAGCACTT
TTAAAGTTCTGCTATGTGGCGCGGTATTATCCCGTATTGACGCCGGGCAAGAGCAACTCGGTCGCCGCAT
ACACTATTCTCAGAATGACTTGGTTGAGTACTCACCAGTCACAGAAAAGCATCTTACGGATGGCATGACA
GTAAGAGAATTATGCAGTGCTGCCATAACCATGAGTGATAACACTGCGGCCAACTTACTTCTGACAACGA
TCGGAGGACCGAAGGAGCTAACCGCTTTTTTGCACAACATGGGGGATCATGTAACTCGCCTTGATCGTTG
GGAACCGGAGCTGAATGAAGCCATACCAAACGACGAGCGTGACACCACGATGCCTGTAGCAATGGCAACA
ACGTTGCGCAAACTATTAACTGGCGAACTACTTACTCTAGCTTCCCGGCAACAATTAATAGACTGGATGG
AGGCGGATAAAGTTGCAGGACCACTTCTGCGCTCGGCCCTTCCGGCTGGCTGGTTTATTGCTGATAAATC
TGGAGCCGGTGAGCGTGGGTCTCGCGGTATCATTGCAGCACTGGGGCCAGATGGTAAGCCCTCCCGTATC
GTAGTTATCTACACGACGGGGAGTCAGGCAACTATGGATGAACGAAATAGACAGATCGCTGAGATAGGTG
CCTCACTGATTAAGCATTGGTAACTGTCAGACCAAGTTTACTCATATATACTTTAGATTGATTTAAAACT
TCATTTTTAATTTAAAAGGATCTAGGTGAAGATCCTTTTTGATAATCTCATGACCAAAATCCCTTAACGT
GAGTTTTCGTTCCACTGAGCGTCAGACCCCGTAGAAAAGATCAAAGGATCTTCTTGAGATCCTTTTTTTC
TGCGCGTAATCTGCTGCTTGCAAACAAAAAAACCACCGCTACCAGCGGTGGTTTGTTTGCCGGATCAAGA
GCTACCAACTCTTTTTCCGAAGGTAACTGGCTTCAGCAGAGCGCAGATACCAAATACTGTTCTTCTAGTG
TAGCCGTAGTTAGGCCACCACTTCAAGAACTCTGTAGCACCGCCTACATACCTCGCTCTGCTAATCCTGT
TACCAGTGGCTGCTGCCAGTGGCGATAAGTCGTGTCTTACCGGGTTGGACTCAAGACGATAGTTACCGGA
TAAGGCGCAGCGGTCGGGCTGAACGGGGGGTTCGTGCACACAGCCCAGCTTGGAGCGAACGACCTACACC
GAACTGAGATACCTACAGCGTGAGCTATGAGAAAGCGCCACGCTTCCCGAAGGGAGAAAGGCGGACAGGT
ATCCGGTAAGCGGCAGGGTCGGAACAGGAGAGCGCACGAGGGAGCTTCCAGGGGGAAACGCCTGGTATCT
TTATAGTCCTGTCGGGTTTCGCCACCTCTGACTTGAGCGTCGATTTTTGTGATGCTCGTCAGGGGGGCGG
AGCCTATGGAAAAACGCCAGCAACGCGGCCTTTTTACGGTTCCTGGCCTTT
Features (pLannotate 1.2.2; 18 found; start..end, strand, type, name):
     59..506     +  promoter       hSyn promoter: human synapsin I promoter; confers neuron-specific expression (Kügler et al., 2003)
    543..675     +  intron         chimeric intron: chimera between introns from human β-globin and immunoglobulin heavy chain genes
    720..738     +  promoter       T7 promoter: promoter for bacteriophage T7 RNA polymerase
    738..756     +  misc_feature   MCS (fragment): multiple cloning site
    829..891     +  sig_peptide    Igκ leader: leader sequence from mouse immunoglobulin κ light chain
    898..1638    +  CDS            gltI (fragment): GLTI_ECOLI - Also known as ybeJ, yzzK. Experimental evidence at protein level: Swiss-Prot protein existence level 1. Part of the ABC transporter complex GltIJKL involved in glutamate and aspartate uptake. Binds to both glutamate and aspartate. From Escherichia coli (strain K12).
   1651..2373    +  CDS            cEGFP: cEGFP is a basic (constitutively fluorescent) green fluorescent protein published in 2008, derived from Aequorea victoria.
   2386..2454    +  CDS            gltI (fragment): GLTI_ECOLI - Also known as ybeJ, yzzK. Experimental evidence at protein level: Swiss-Prot protein existence level 1. Part of the ABC transporter complex GltIJKL involved in glutamate and aspartate uptake. Binds to both glutamate and aspartate. From Escherichia coli (strain K12).
   2503..2649    +  CDS            PDGFRβ TM domain: transmembrane domain from platelet derived growth factor receptor beta
   2676..2797    -  polyA_signal   SV40 poly(A) signal: SV40 polyadenylation signal
   2820..2888    -  CDS            large T antigen (fragment): large T antigen from SV40 (simian virus 40)
   2907..2974    +  CDS            lacZα (fragment): LacZα fragment of β-galactosidase; lacZ fragment
   2978..3406    +  rep_origin     f1 ori (sequence partly withheld): f1 bacteriophage origin of replication; arrow indicates direction of (+) strand synthesis
   3434..3533    -  misc_feature   bom (fragment): basis of mobility region from pBR322
   3635..3670    -  CDS            rop (fragment): Rop protein, which maintains plasmids at low copy number; rop
   3765..3869    +  promoter       AmpR promoter: bla
   3870..4730    +  CDS            AmpR: β-lactamase; bla; confers resistance to ampicillin, carbenicillin, and related antibiotics
   4901..5489    +  rep_origin     ori: high-copy-number ColE1/pMB1/pBR322/pUC origin of replication
