[The description below was written by a language model from this plasmid's Addgene catalogue record and pLannotate feature annotations shown in this document.]
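Description:
pCI syn iGluf is a mammalian expression plasmid of about 5.5 kb built on the Promega pCI backbone, in which the original CMV promoter has been replaced by the human synapsin I promoter to restrict expression to neurons. It is maintained in E. coli as a high-copy plasmid through a ColE1/pUC-type origin and selected with ampicillin via the β-lactamase gene. An f1 origin is also present, along with small backbone remnants (lacZα, bom and rop fragments) that have no functional role here.

Downstream of the synapsin promoter lie the pCI chimeric β-globin/immunoglobulin intron, which generally improves transcript processing and expression, and a T7 promoter, which the record lists as the 5′ sequencing primer site. The open reading frame, cloned between NcoI and NotI, encodes iGluf, the E25D variant of the glutamate sensor iGluSnFR. An Igκ leader directs the protein into the secretory pathway. The sensor itself consists of the E. coli K12 glutamate/aspartate-binding protein GltI interrupted by a GFP-derived fluorescent module (annotated as cEGFP), so that the binding protein appears as a large N-terminal and a short C-terminal fragment flanking the fluorophore. A C-terminal Myc tag (listed in the catalogue, not annotated) and the PDGFRβ transmembrane domain anchor the sensor on the extracellular face of the plasma membrane. An SV40 polyadenylation signal is annotated downstream of the cassette, on the minus strand.

The Glu25-to-Asp substitution yields a fast indicator, and the construct is intended for imaging synaptic glutamate release in neurons. The depositor and sequencing-derived records agree closely, differing by two nucleotides in length.
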