Addgene plasmid #106121: pCI syn iGluf
Purpose: Fast indicator for synaptic glutamate imaging (synapsin promoter)
Depositing lab: Katalin Torok. Depositing organization: City, University of London. Publication: Ultrafast glutamate sensors resolve high-frequency release at Schaffer collateral synapses. Helassa N, Durst CD, Coates C, Kerruth S, Arif U, Schulze C, Wiegert JS, Geeves M, Oertner TG, Torok K. Proc Natl Acad Sci U S A. 2018 May 7. pii: 1720648115. doi: 10.1073/pnas.1720648115. PubMed 29735711.
Backbone
  Vector backbone: pCI
  Backbone manufacturer: Promega
  Backbone size w/o insert (bp): 4000
  Total vector size (bp): 5526
  Modifications to backbone: CMV promoter replaced by synapsin promoter
  Vector type: Mammalian Expression
Growth in bacteria
  Bacterial resistance: Ampicillin, 100 μg/mL
  Growth temperature: 37°C
  Growth strain: DH5alpha
  Copy number: High Copy
Gene/Insert
  Gene/Insert name: iGluSnFR E25D variant (alt name: iGluf)
  Species: Escherichia coli (strain K12)
  Insert size (bp): 1570
  Mutation: Changed Glu 25 to Asp
  GenBank ID: 21239023 21239023
  Promoter: synapsin
  Tag / fusion protein: PDGFR (C terminal on insert); Myc (C terminal on insert)
  Cloning method: Restriction Enzyme; 5′ cloning site NcoI (not destroyed); 3′ cloning site NotI (not destroyed)
  Sequencing primers: 5′ T7 forward
Terms and licenses: Academic/Nonprofit Terms; Industry Terms: Not Available to Industry
Depositor comments: pCI syn iGluf is the E25D variant of pCI syn iGluSnFR. (iGluSnFR was created by Marvin et al.2013) bioRxiv: https://doi.org/10.1101/233494
How to cite: pCI syn iGluf was a gift from Katalin Torok (Addgene plasmid # 106121 ; http://n2t.net/addgene:106121 ; RRID:Addgene_106121)
